>Addgene plasmid #173668 | pENTR R4 ATCC LacZ GCTT | addgene full sequence | sequence record 342954 | Addgene NGS Result
CTTTCCTGCGTTATCCCCTGATTCTGTGGATAACCGTATTACCGCCTTTGAGTGAGCTGATACCGCTCGC
CGCAGCCGAACGACCGAGCGCAGCGAGTCAGTGAGCGAGGAAGCGGAAGAGCGCCCAATACGCAAACCGC
CTCTCCCCGCGCGTTGGCCGATTCATTAATGCAGCTGGCACGACAGGTTTCCCGACTGGAAAGCGGGCAG
TGAGCGCAACGCAATTAATACGCGTACCGCTAGCCAGGAAGAGTTTGTAGAAACGCAAAAAGGCCATCCG
TCAGGATGGCCTTCTGCTTAGTTTGATGCCTGGCAGTTTATGGCGGGCGTCCTGCCCGCCACCCTCCGGG
CCGTTGCTTCACAACGTTCAAATCCGCTCCCGGCGGATTTGTCCTACTCAGGAGAGCGTTCACCGACAAA
CAACAGATAAAACGAAAGGCCCAGTCTTCCGACTGAGCCTTTCGTTTTATTTGATGCCTGGCAGTTCCCT
ACTCTCGCGTTAACGCTAGCATGGATGTTTTCCCAGTCACGACGTTGTAAAACGACGGCCAGTCTTAAGC
TCGGGCCCCTACAGGTCACTAATACCATCTAAGTAGTTGATTCATAGTGACTGGATATGTTGTGTTTTAC
AGTATTATGTAGTCTGTTTTTTATGCAAAATCTAATTTAATATATTGATATTTATATCATTTTACGTTTC
TCGTTCAACTTTTCTATACAAAGTTGGTACCGGGCCCCCCGCTAGCGTCGACGGTATCGATAAGCTTGAT
CGGATCCAGAGACCCGCAACGCAATTAATGTGAGTTAGCTCACTCATTAGGCACCCCAGGCTTTACACTT
TATGCTTCCGGCTCGTATGTTGTGTGGAATTGTGAGCGGATAACAATTTCACACAGGAAACAGCTATGAC
CATGATTACGCCAAGCGCGCAATTAACCCTCACTAAAGGGAACAAAAGCTGGAGCTCCACCGCGGTGGCG
GCCGCTCTAGAACTAGTGGATCCCCCGGGCTGCAGGAATTCGATATCAAGCTTATCGATACCGTCGACCT
CGAGGGGGGGCCCGGTACCCAATTCGCCCTATAGTGAGTCGTATTACGCGCGCTCACTGGCCGTCGTTTT
ACAACGTCGTGACTGGGAAAACCCTGGCGTTACCCAACTTAATCGCCTTGCAGCACATCCCCCTTTCGCC
AGCTGGCGTAATAGCGAAGAGGCCCGCACCGATCGCCCTTCCCAACAGTTGCGCAGCCTGAATGGCGAAT
GGG
[124 nt withheld, positions 1264-1387]
C
[91 nt withheld, positions 1389-1479]
A
[49 nt withheld, positions 1481-1529]
CCTTTGACGTTGGAGTCCACGTTCTTT
[37 nt withheld, positions 1557-1593]
ACCCTATCTCGGTCTATTCTTTTGATTTATAAGGGATTTTGCCGATTTCGGCCTATTGGTTAAAAAATGA
GCTGATTTAACAAAAATTTAACGCGGGTCTCCGCTTATCCCCTATAGTGAGTCGTATTACATGGTCATAG
CTGTTTCCTGGCAGCTCTGGCCCGTGTCTCAAAATCTCTGATGTTACATTGCACAAGATAAAAATATATC
ATCATGAACAATAAAACTGTCTGCTTACATAAACAGTAATACAAGGGGTGTTATGAGCCATATTCAACGG
GAAACGTCGAGGCCGCGATTAAATTCCAACATGGATGCTGATTTATATGGGTATAAATGGGCTCGCGATA
ATGTCGGGCAATCAGGTGCGACAATCTATCGCTTGTATGGGAAGCCCGATGCGCCAGAGTTGTTTCTGAA
ACATGGCAAAGGTAGCGTTGCCAATGATGTTACAGATGAGATGGTCAGACTAAACTGGCTGACGGAATTT
ATGCCTCTTCCGACCATCAAGCATTTTATCCGTACTCCTGATGATGCATGGTTACTCACCACTGCGATCC
CCGGAAAAACAGCATTCCAGGTATTAGAAGAATATCCTGATTCAGGTGAAAATATTGTTGATGCGCTGGC
AGTGTTCCTGCGCCGGTTGCATTCGATTCCTGTTTGTAATTGTCCTTTTAACAGCGATCGCGTATTTCGT
CTCGCTCAGGCGCAATCACGAATGAATAACGGTTTGGTTGATGCGAGTGATTTTGATGACGAGCGTAATG
GCTGGCCTGTTGAACAAGTCTGGAAAGAAATGCATAAACTTTTGCCATTCTCACCGGATTCAGTCGTCAC
TCATGGTGATTTCTCACTTGATAACCTTATTTTTGACGAGGGGAAATTAATAGGTTGTATTGATGTTGGA
CGAGTCGGAATCGCAGACCGATACCAGGATCTTGCCATCCTATGGAACTGCCTCGGTGAGTTTTCTCCTT
CATTACAGAAACGGCTTTTTCAAAAATATGGTATTGATAATCCTGATATGAATAAATTGCAGTTTCATTT
GATGCTCGATGAGTTTTTCTAATCAGAATTGGTTAATTGGTTGTAACACTGGCAGAGCATTACGCTGACT
TGACGGGACGGCGCAAGCTCATGACCAAAATCCCTTAACGTGAGTTACGCGTCGTTCCACTGAGCGTCAG
ACCCCGTAGAAAAGATCAAAGGATCTTCTTGAGATCCTTTTTTTCTGCGCGTAATCTGCTGCTTGCAAAC
AAAAAAACCACCGCTACCAGCGGTGGTTTGTTTGCCGGATCAAGAGCTACCAACTCTTTTTCCGAAGGTA
ACTGGCTTCAGCAGAGCGCAGATACCAAATACTGTTCTTCTAGTGTAGCCGTAGTTAGGCCACCACTTCA
AGAACTCTGTAGCACCGCCTACATACCTCGCTCTGCTAATCCTGTTACCAGTGGCTGCTGCCAGTGGCGA
TAAGTCGTGTCTTACCGGGTTGGACTCAAGACGATAGTTACCGGATAAGGCGCAGCGGTCGGGCTGAACG
GGGGGTTCGTGCACACAGCCCAGCTTGGAGCGAACGACCTACACCGAACTGAGATACCTACAGCGTGAGC
TATGAGAAAGCGCCACGCTTCCCGAAGGGAGAAAGGCGGACAGGTATCCGGTAAGCGGCAGGGTCGGAAC
AGGAGAGCGCACGAGGGAGCTTCCAGGGGGAAACGCCTGGTATCTTTATAGTCCTGTCGGGTTTCGCCAC
CTCTGACTTGAGCGTCGATTTTTGTGATGCTCGTCAGGGGGGCGGAGCCTATGGAAAAACGCCAGCAACG
CGGCCTTTTTACGGTTCCTGGCCTTTTGCTGGCCTTTTGCTCACATGTT
Features (pLannotate 1.2.2; 17 found; start..end, strand, type, name):
    121..213     +  CDS            lacI (fragment): lac repressor; lacI; The lac repressor binds to the lac operator to inhibit transcription in E. coli. This inhibition can be relieved by adding lactose or isopropyl-β-D-thiogalactopyranoside (IPTG).
    268..295     -  terminator     rrnB T2 terminator: transcription terminator T2 from the E. coli rrnB gene
    427..470     +  terminator     rrnB T1 terminator: Escherichia coli rrnB; transcription terminator T1 from the E. coli rrnB gene
    517..553     -  CDS            lacZα (fragment): LacZα fragment of β-galactosidase; lacZ fragment
    603..727     -  protein_bind   attR4: mutant version of attR; recombination site for the Gateway® LR reaction LR Clonase™
    747..770     -  misc_feature   MCS (fragment): pBluescript multiple cloning site
    796..817     +  protein_bind   CAP binding site: CAP binding activates transcription in the presence of cAMP. E. coli catabolite activator protein
    832..862     +  promoter       lac promoter: promoter for the E. coli lac operon
    870..886     +  protein_bind   lac operator: The lac repressor binds to the lac operator to inhibit transcription in E. coli. This inhibition can be relieved by adding lactose or isopropyl-β-D-thiogalactopyranoside (IPTG). lac repressor encoded by lacI
    931..949     +  promoter       T3 promoter: promoter for bacteriophage T3 RNA polymerase
    962..1069    +  misc_feature   MCS: pBluescript multiple cloning site
   1078..1096    -  promoter       T7 promoter: promoter for bacteriophage T7 RNA polymerase
   1104..1259    +  CDS            lacZα (fragment): LacZα fragment of β-galactosidase; lacZ fragment
   1264..1622    +  rep_origin     f1 ori (sequence partly withheld): f1 bacteriophage origin of replication; arrow indicates direction of (+) strand synthesis
   1704..1722    -  promoter       T7 promoter: promoter for bacteriophage T7 RNA polymerase
   1856..2665    +  CDS            KanR: aminoglycoside phosphotransferase; aph(3')-Ia; confers resistance to kanamycin in bacteria or G418 (Geneticin®) in eukaryotes
   2812..3400    +  rep_origin     ori: high-copy-number ColE1/pMB1/pBR322/pUC origin of replication
