[The description below was written by a language model from this plasmid's Addgene catalogue record and pLannotate feature annotations shown in this document.]
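Description:
pENTR R4 ATCC LacZ GCTT is an empty Golden Gate destination backbone of 3,462 bp, derived from the Invitrogen Gateway donor vector pDONR221 P4r-P3r. It is maintained in E. coli as a high-copy plasmid through a ColE1/pUC-type origin and is selected with kanamycin via the aph(3')-Ia (KanR) gene. The catalogue lists it under bacterial and insect expression, but the annotated sequence contains no insect promoter or other eukaryotic regulatory element. Any such function would have to come from the parts assembled into it.

The backbone was modified by adding a LacZ cassette flanked by two BsaI sites. The feature table shows this cassette as a pBluescript-style block. It comprises a CAP binding site, lac promoter and lac operator driving a lacZα fragment, interrupted by the pBluescript multiple cloning site with its T3 and T7 promoters and followed by an f1 origin. In a BsaI Golden Gate reaction the cassette is excised and replaced by the assembled fragments. Colonies carrying a successful assembly therefore lose α-complementation and appear white, while those with uncut vector remain blue. The ATCC and GCTT in the name presumably denote the four-base overhangs left by BsaI digestion, although the record does not say so explicitly.

Upstream of the cassette lie the rrnB T1 and T2 terminators typical of pDONR vectors, which insulate the cloning region from read-through transcription. An attR4 Gateway recombination site is also annotated, but no partner att site is, and the depositor describes the plasmid simply as a kanamycin-resistant Golden Gate backbone. M13 primer sites occur twice before cloning, so they are useful for sequencing only once the LacZ cassette has been replaced. The plasmid was deposited in connection with work on gene drive constructs in Anopheles mosquitoes.
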