Addgene plasmid #173668: pENTR R4 ATCC LacZ GCTT
Purpose: (Empty Backbone) Destination vector for Golden Gate Cloning assemblies, blue-white screening
Depositing lab: Eric Marois. Depositing organization: CNRS UPR 9022, INSERM U1257, Réponse immunitaire chez le moustique anophèle vecteur du paludisme. Publication: A population modification gene drive targeting both Saglin and Lipophorin impairs Plasmodium transmission in Anopheles mosquitoes. Green EI, Jaouen E, Klug D, Proveti Olmo R, Gautier A, Blandin S, Marois E. Elife. 2023 Dec 5;12:e93142. doi: 10.7554/eLife.93142. PubMed 38051195.
Backbone
  Vector backbone: pDONR221 P4r-P3r
  Backbone manufacturer: Invitrogen
  Backbone size (bp): 3462
  Modifications to backbone: addition of a LacZ cassette flanked by BsaI sites
  Vector type: Bacterial Expression, Insect Expression
Growth in bacteria
  Bacterial resistance: Kanamycin, 50 μg/mL
  Growth temperature: 37°C
  Growth strain: DH5alpha
  Copy number: High Copy
Gene/Insert
  Cloning method: Unknown
  Sequencing primers: 5′ M13F (after cloning! present twice before cloning); 3′ pDONR-RP, M13R (after cloning! present twice before cloning)
Terms and licenses: Academic/Nonprofit Terms; Industry Terms: Not Available to Industry
Depositor comments: Simple kanamycin resistant backbone for Golden Gate Cloning assembly using two BsaI sites flanking a LacZ cassette fro blue/white selection
How to cite: pENTR R4 ATCC LacZ GCTT was a gift from Eric Marois (Addgene plasmid # 173668 ; http://n2t.net/addgene:173668 ; RRID:Addgene_173668)
